>Addgene plasmid #51987 | Nano-lantern(Ca2+)_11/pcDNA3 | depositor partial sequence | sequence record 80025 | insert
GGATCCGCCACCATGGTGAGCAAGGGCGAGGAGCTGTTCACCGGGGTGGTGCCCATCCTGGTCGAGCTGG
ACGGCGACGTAAACGGCCACAAGTTCAGCGTGTCCGGCGAGGGCGAGGGCGATGCCACCTACGGCAAGCT
GACCCTGAAGCTGATCTGCACCACCGGCAAGCTGCCCGTGCCCTGGCCCACCCTCGTGACCACCCTGGGC
TACGGCCTGCAGTGCTTCGCCCGCTACCCCGACCACATGAAGCAGCACGACTTCTTCAAGTCCGCCATGC
CCGAAGGCTACGTCCAGGAGCGCACCATCTTCTTCAAGGACGACGGCAACTACAAGACCCGCGCCGAGGT
GAAGTTCGAGGGCGACACCCTGGTGAACCGCATCGAGCTGAAGGGCATCGACTTCAAGGAGGACGGCAAC
ATCCTGGGGCACAAGCTGGAGTACAACTACAACAGCCACAACGTCTATATCACCGCCGACAAGCAGAAGA
ACGGCATCAAGGCCAACTTCAAGATCCGCCACAACATCGAGGACGGCGGCGTGCAGCTCGCCGACCACTA
CCAGCAGAACACCCCCATCGGCGACGGCCCCGTGCTGCTGCCCGACAACCACTACCTGAGCTACCAGTCC
AAGCTGAGCAAAGACCCCAACGAGAAGCGCGATCACATGGTCCTGCTGGAGTTCGTGACCGCCGCCGGGG
GTACCAAGGTGTACGACCCCGAGCAGAGGAAGAGGATGATCACCGGCCCCCAGTGGTGGGCCAGGTGCAA
GCAGATGAACGTGCTGGACAGCTTCATCAACTACTACGACAGCGAGAAGCACGCCGAGAACGCCGTGATC
TTCCTGCACGGCAACGCCACTAGCAGCTACCTGTGGAGGCACGTGGTGCCCCACATCGAGCCCGTGGCCA
GGTGCATCATCCCCGATCTGATCGGCATGGGCAAGAGCGGCAAGAGCGGCAACGGCAGCTACAGGCTGCT
GGACCACTACAAGTACCTGACCGCCTGGTTCGAGCTCCTGAACCTGCCCAAGAAGATCATCTTCGTGGGC
CACGACTGGGGCGCCGCCCTGGCCTTCCACTACGCCTACGAGCACCAGGACAGGATCAAGGCCATCGTGC
ACATGGAGAGCGTGGTGGACGTGATCGAGAGCTGGGACGAGTGGCCAGACATCGAGGAGGACATCGCCCT
GATCAAGAGCGAGGAGGGCGAGAAGATGGTGCTGGAGAACAACTTCTTCGTGGAGACCGTGCTGCCCAGC
AAGATCATGAGAAAGCTGGAGCCCGAGGAGTTCGCCGCCTACCTGGAGCCCTTCAAGGAGAAGGGCGAGG
TGAGAAGACCCACCCTGAGCTGGCCCAGAGAGATCCCCCTGGTGAAGGGCCCATGGATGCATGACCAACT
GACAGAAGAGCAGATTGCAGAGTTCAAAGAAGCCTTCTCATTATTCGACAAGGATGGGGACGGCACCATC
ACCACAAAGGAACTTGGCACCGTTATGAGGTCGCTTGGACAAAACCCAACGGAAGCAGAATTGCAGGATA
TGATCAATGAAGTCGATGCTGATGGCAATGGAACGATTTACTTTCCTGAATTTCTTACTATGATGGCTAG
AAAAATGAAGGACACAGACAGCGAAGAGGAAATCCGAGAAGCATTCCGTGTTTTTGACAAGGATGGGAAC
GGCTACATCAGCGCTGCTGAATTACGTCACGTCATGACAAACCTCGGGGAGAAGTTAACAGATGAAGAAG
TTGATGAAATGATAAGGGAAGCAGATATCGATGGTGATGGCCAAGTAAACTATGAAGAGTTTGTACAAAT
GATGACAGCAAAGGGGGGAGGTGGCTCCAAGAGGCGCTGGAAGAAAAACTTCATTGCCGTCAGCGCTGCC
AACCGGTTCAAGAAGATCTCCAGCTCCGGGGCACTGGAGCTCGGCAAGCCCGACGTGGTGCAGATCGTGA
GAAACTACAACGCCTACCTGAGAGCCAGCGACGACCTGCCCAAGCTGTTCATCGAGGGCGACCCCGGCTT
CTTCAGCAACGCCATCGTGGAGGGCGCCAAGAAGTTCCCCAACACCGAGTTCGTGAAGGTGAAGGGCCTG
CACTTCCTCCAGGAGGACGCCCCCGACGAGATGGGCAAGTACATCAAGAGCTTCGTGGAGAGAGTGCTGA
AGAACGAGCAGTAAGAATTC
