>Addgene plasmid #51987 | Nano-lantern(Ca2+)_11/pcDNA3 | addgene partial sequence | sequence record 81338 | CMV-F 5'-CGCAAATGGGCGGTAGGCGTG-3'
TGGCTACTAGAGAACCCACTGCTTACTGGCTTATCGAAATTAATACGACTCACTATAGGGAGACCCAAGC
TTGGTACCGAGCTCGGATCCGCCACCATGGTGAGCAAGGGCGAGGAGCTGTTCACCGGGGTGGTGCCCAT
CCTGGTCGAGCTGGACGGCGACGTAAACGGCCACAAGTTCAGCGTGTCCGGCGAGGGCGAGGGCGATGCC
ACCTACGGCAAGCTGACCCTGAAGCTGATCTGCACCACCGGCAAGCTGCCCGTGCCCTGGCCCACCCTCG
TGACCACCCTGGGCTACGGCCTGCAGTGCTTCGCCCGCTACCCCGACCACATGAAGCAGCACGACTTCTT
CAAGTCCGCCATGCCCGAAGGCTACGTCCAGGAGCGCACCATCTTCTTCAAGGACGACGGCAACTACAAG
ACCCGCGCCGAGGTGAAGTTCGAGGGCGACACCCTGGTGAACCGCATCGAGCTGAAGGGCATCGACTTCA
AGGAGGACGGCAACATCCTGGGGCACAAGCTGGAGTACAACTACAACAGCCACAACGTCTATATCACCGC
CGACAAGCAGAAGAACGGCATCAAGGCCAACTTCAAGATCCGCCACAACATCGAGGACGGCGGCGTGCAG
CTCGCCGACCACTACCAGCAGAACACCCCCATCGGCGACGGCCCCGTGCTGCTGCCCGACAACCACTACC
TGAGCTACCAGTCCAAGCTGAGCAAAGACCCCAACGAGAAGCGCGATCACATGGTCCTGCTGGAGTTCGT
GACCGCCGCCGGGGGTACCAAGGTGTACGACCCCGAGCAGAGGAAGAGGATGATCACCGGCCCC
