>Addgene plasmid #51987 | Nano-lantern(Ca2+)_11/pcDNA3 | addgene partial sequence | sequence record 81832 | EGFP-C 5'-CATGGTCCTGCTGGAGTTCGTG-3'
GAGGATGATCACCGGCCCCCAGTGGTGGGCCAGGTGCAAGCAGATGAACGTGCTGGACAGCTTCATCAAC
TACTACGACAGCGAGAAGCACGCCGAGAACGCCGTGATCTTCCTGCACGGCAACGCCACTAGCAGCTACC
TGTGGAGGCACGTGGTGCCCCACATCGAGCCCGTGGCCAGGTGCATCATCCCCGATCTGATCGGCATGGG
CAAGAGCGGCAAGAGCGGCAACGGCAGCTACAGGCTGCTGGACCACTACAAGTACCTGACCGCCTGGTTC
GAGCTTCTGAACCTGCCCAAGAAGATCATCTTCGTGGGCCACGACTGGGGCGCCGCCCTGGCCTTCCACT
ACGCCTACGAGCACCAGGACAGGATCAAGGCCATCGTGCACATGGAGAGCGTGGTGGACGTGATCGAGAG
CTGGGACGAGTGGCCAGACATCGAGGAGGACATCGCCCTGATCAAGAGCGAGGAGGGCGAGAAGATGGTG
CTGGAGAACAACTTCTTCGTGGAGACCGTGCTGCCCAGCAAGATCATGAGAAAGCTGGAGCCCGAGGAGT
TCGCCGCCTACCTGGAGCCCTTCAAGGAGAAGGGCGAGGTGAGAAGACCCACCCTGAGCTGGCCCAGAGA
GATCCCCCTGGTGAAGGGCCCATGGATGCATGACCAACTGACAGAAGAGCAGATTGCAGAGTTCAAAGAA
GCCTTCTCATTATTCGACAAGGATGGGGACGGCACCATCACCACAAAGGAACTTGGCACCGTTATGAGGT
CGCTTGGACAAAACCCAACGGAAGCAGAATTGCAGGATATGATCAATGAAGTCGATGCTGATGGCAATGG
AACGATTTACTTTCCTGAATTTCTTACTATGATGGCTA
