>Addgene plasmid #51987 | Nano-lantern(Ca2+)_11/pcDNA3 | addgene partial sequence | sequence record 81833 | BGH-rev 5'-TAGAAGGCACAGTCGAGG-3'
AATAGGGCCCTCTAGATGCATGCTCGAGCGGCCGCCAGTGTGATGGATATCTGCAGAATTCTTACTGCTC
GTTCTTCAGCACTCTCTCCACGAAGCTCTTGATGTACTTGCCCATCTCGTCGGGGGCGTCCTCCTGGAGG
AAGTGCAGGCCCTTCACCTTCACGAACTCGGTGTTGGGGAACTTCTTGGCGCCCTCCACGATGGCGTTGC
TGAAGAAGCCGGGGTCACCCTCGATGAACAGCTTGGGCAGGTCGTCGCTGGCTCTCAGGTAGGCGTTGTA
GTTTCTCACGATCTGCACCACGTCGGGCTTGCCGAGCTCCAGTGCCCCGGAGCTGGAGATCTTCTTGAAC
CGGTTGGCAGCGCTGACGGCAATGAAGTTTTTCTTCCAGCGCCTCTTGGAGCCACCTCCCCCCTTTGCTG
TCATCATTTGTACAAACTCTTCATAGTTTACTTGGCCATCACCATCGATATCTGCTTCCCTTATCATTTC
ATCAACTTCTTCATCTGTTAACTTCTCCCCGAGGTTTGTCATGACGTGACGTAATTCAGCAGCGCTGATG
TAGCCGTTCCCATCCTTGTCAAAAACACGGAATGCTTCTCGGATTTCCTCTTCGCTGTCTGTGTCCTTCA
TTTTTCTAGCCATCATAGTAAGAAATTCAGGAAAGTAAATCGTTCCATTGCCATCAGCATCGACTTCATT
GATCATATCCTGCAATTCTGCTTCCGTTGGGTTTTGTCCAAGCGACCTCATAACGGTGCCAAGTTCCTTT
GTGGTGATGGTGCCGTCCCCATCCTTGTCGAATAATGAGAAGGCTTCTTTGAACTCTGCAATCTGCTCTT
CTGTCAGTTGGTCATGCATCCATGGGCCCTTCAC
