[The description below was written by a language model from this plasmid's Addgene catalogue record.]
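Description:
Nano-lantern(Ca2+)_11/pcDNA3 is a mammalian expression plasmid built on the commercial pcDNA3 backbone and encoding a genetically encoded luminescent calcium indicator. It is maintained in E. coli as a high-copy plasmid under ampicillin selection. No feature table accompanies the record, so individual backbone elements are not itemised. The listed sequencing primers (a CMV forward primer and a BGH reverse primer) fit the usual pcDNA3 layout, in which the insert sits between the CMV immediate-early promoter and the bovine growth hormone polyadenylation signal. Any mammalian selection marker is not stated in the record.

The insert, named Nano-lantern_CaM-4GS, is a synthetic open reading frame of about 2.2 kb cloned between BamHI and EcoRI sites, both of which remain intact. Nano-lantern is a chimeric reporter in which a Renilla luciferase variant (Rluc8, here carrying the S257G substitution) is coupled to a bright fluorescent protein, so that energy transfer from the luciferase increases light output. The insert name indicates a calmodulin (CaM) calcium-sensing module and, presumably, a glycine-serine linker ("4GS"). The record does not describe the exact domain arrangement or where the sensing element is inserted. This version is reported to have a Kd of 11 nM, making it a high-affinity member of the indicator series.

The stated purpose is expression of this indicator in mammalian cells. There it allows calcium changes to be read out as luminescence without excitation light, in line with the associated work on high-speed single-cell and whole-body imaging.
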