Addgene plasmid #51987: Nano-lantern(Ca2+)_11/pcDNA3
Purpose: mammalian expression of a Nano-lantern-based luminescent Ca2+ indicator with Kd=11nM
Depositing lab: Takeharu Nagai. Depositing organization: The University of Osaka. Publication: Luminescent proteins for high-speed single-cell and whole-body imaging. Saito K, Chang YF, Horikawa K, Hatsugai N, Higuchi Y, Hashida M, Yoshida Y, Matsuda T, Arai Y, Nagai T. Nat Commun. 2012;3:1262. doi: 10.1038/ncomms2248. PubMed 23232392.
Backbone
  Vector backbone: pcDNA3
  Backbone manufacturer: Invitrogen
  Vector type: Mammalian Expression
Growth in bacteria
  Bacterial resistance: Ampicillin, 100 μg/mL
  Growth temperature: 37°C
  Growth strain: DH5alpha
  Copy number: High Copy
Gene/Insert
  Gene/Insert name: Nano-lantern_CaM-4GS
  Species: Synthetic
  Insert size (bp): 2200
  Mutation: S257G in Rluc8
  Cloning method: Restriction Enzyme; 5′ cloning site BamHI (not destroyed); 3′ cloning site EcoRI (not destroyed)
  Sequencing primers: 5′ CMV-F; 3′ BGHrev
Terms and licenses: Academic/Nonprofit Terms; Industry Terms: Not Available to Industry
Depositor comments: GenBank accession number: JN859495
How to cite: Nano-lantern(Ca2+)_11/pcDNA3 was a gift from Takeharu Nagai (Addgene plasmid # 51987 ; http://n2t.net/addgene:51987 ; RRID:Addgene_51987)
